>Addgene plasmid #230460 | AiP13571 - pAAV-AiE0390h_3xC1-minBG-SYFP2-WPRE3-BGHpA (Alias: CN3571) | depositor full sequence | sequence record 452948 | Full Sequence
CCTGCAGGCAGCTGCGCGCTCGCTCGCTCACTGAGGCCGCCCGGGCAAAGCCCGGGCGTCGGGCGACCTT
TGGTCGCCCGGCCTCAGTGAGCGAGCGAGCGCGCAGAGAGGGAGTGGCCAACTCCATCACTAGGGGTTCC
TGCGGCCGCACGCGTTTACAAGACAAACTTAACAAGAGTTGCTATAAACCAAGTACTCTGTATTGACTTA
AGAACAGGCTCCACTCCACATATTGCCACTAGCAGGATTGTACAGGAATGCATATTGTAAAATAAAGGAA
GGGGTGAGCTTTTTTCTTTGCCAGAATTTGCGAGTGCACAGCGACTCCTCATTCACCTCTCTCCAACCAG
CTAGCCGCTCAGCTCAATTCACCCCACACAAAGGCTGGAGCCTAGACCTCTTACAAGACAAACTTAACAA
GAGTTGCTATAAACCAAGTACTCTGTATTGACTTAAGAACAGGCTCCACTCCACATATTGCCACTAGCAG
GATTGTACAGGAATGCATATTGTAAAATAAAGGAAGGGGTGAGCTTTTTTCTTTGCCAGAATTTGCGAGT
GCACAGCGACTCCTCATTCACCTCTCTCCAACCAGCTAGCCGCTCAGCTCAATTCACCCCACACAAAGGC
TGGAGCCTAGACCTCTTACAAGACAAACTTAACAAGAGTTGCTATAAACCAAGTACTCTGTATTGACTTA
AGAACAGGCTCCACTCCACATATTGCCACTAGCAGGATTGTACAGGAATGCATATTGTAAAATAAAGGAA
GGGGTGAGCTTTTTTCTTTGCCAGAATTTGCGAGTGCACAGCGACTCCTCATTCACCTCTCTCCAACCAG
CTAGCCGCTCAGCTCAATTCACCCCACACAAAGGCTGGAGCCTAGACCTCGAGCTCGGGCTGGGCATAAA
AGTCAGGGCAGAGCCATCTATTGCTTACATTTGCTTCTGGGATCCAGATCTTTCGAAGCTAGCGCTACCG
GTCGCCACCATGGTGAGCAAGGGCGAGGAGCTGTTCACCGGGGTGGTGCCCATCCTGGTCGAGCTGGACG
GCGACGTAAACGGCCACAAGTTCAGCGTGTCCGGCGAGGGCGAGGGCGATGCCACCTACGGCAAGCTGAC
CCTGAAGCTGATCTGCACCACCGGCAAGCTGCCCGTGCCCTGGCCCACCCTCGTGACCACCCTGGGCTAC
GGCGTGCAGTGCTTCGCCCGCTACCCCGACCACATGAAGCAGCACGACTTCTTCAAGTCCGCCATGCCCG
AAGGCTACGTCCAGGAGCGCACCATCTTCTTCAAGGACGACGGCAACTACAAGACCCGCGCCGAGGTGAA
GTTCGAGGGCGACACCCTGGTGAACCGCATCGAGCTGAAGGGCATCGACTTCAAGGAGGACGGCAACATC
CTGGGGCACAAGCTGGAGTACAACTACAACAGCCACAACGTCTATATCACCGCCGACAAGCAGAAGAACG
GCATCAAGGCCAACTTCAAGATCCGCCACAACATCGAGGACGGCGGCGTGCAGCTCGCCGACCACTACCA
GCAGAACACCCCCATCGGCGACGGCCCCGTGCTGCTGCCCGACAACCACTACCTGAGCTACCAGTCCAAG
CTGAGCAAAGACCCCAACGAGAAGCGCGATCACATGGTCCTGCTGGAGTTCGTGACCGCCGCCGGGATCA
CTCTCGGCATGGACGAGCTGTACAAGTAAGTCGACGGCGCGCCGCGGCCGCGAATTCGATATCATAATCA
ACCTCTGGATTACAAAATTTGTGAAAGATTGACTGGTATTCTTAACTATGTTGCTCCTTTTACGCTATGT
GGATACGCTGCTTTAATGCCTTTGTATCATGCTATTGCTTCCCGTATGGCTTTCATTTTCTCCTCCTTGT
ATAAATCCTGGTTAGTTCTTGCCACGGCGGAACTCATCGCCGCCTGCCTTGCCCGCTGCTGGACAGGGGC
TCGGCTGTTGGGCACTGACAATTCCGTGGCTCGAGAGATCTTCGACTGTGCCTTCTAGTTGCCAGCCATC
TGTTGTTTGCCCCTCCCCCGTGCCTTCCTTGACCCTGGAAGGTGCCACTCCCACTGTCCTTTCCTAATAA
AATGAGGAAATTGCATCGCATTGTCTGAGTAGGTGTCATTCTATTCTGGGGGGTGGGGTGGGGCAGGACA
GCAAGGGGGAGGATTGGGAAGACAATAGCAGGCATGAGATCTCACGTGCGGACCGAGCGGCCGCAGGAAC
CCCTAGTGATGGAGTTGGCCACTCCCTCTCTGCGCGCTCGCTCGCTCACTGAGGCCGGGCGACCAAAGGT
CGCCCGACGCCCGGGCTTTGCCCGGGCGGCCTCAGTGAGCGAGCGAGCGCGCAGCTGCCTGCAGGGGCGC
CTGATGCGGTATTTTCTCCTTACGCATCTGTGCGGTATTTCACACCGCATA
[142 nt withheld, positions 2432-2573]
C
[141 nt withheld, positions 2575-2715]
CCTTTGACGTTGGAGTCCACGTTCTTT
[37 nt withheld, positions 2743-2779]
ACCCTATCTCGGGCTATTCTTTTGATTTATAAGGGATTTTGCCGATTTCGGCCTATTGGTTAAAAAATGA
GCTGATTTAACAAAAATTTAACGCGAATTTTAACAAAATATTAACGTTTACAATTTTATGGTGCACTCTC
AGTACAATCTGCTCTGATGCCGCATAGTTAAGCCAGCCCCGACACCCGCCAACACCCGCTGACGCGCCCT
GACGGGCTTGTCTGCTCCCGGCATCCGCTTACAGACAAGCTGTGACCGTCTCCGGGAGCTGCATGTGTCA
GAGGTTTTCACCGTCATCACCGAAACGCGCGAGACGAAAGGGCCTCGTGATACGCCTATTTTTATAGGTT
AATGTCATGATAATAATGGTTTCTTAGACGTCAGGTGGCACTTTTCGGGGAAATGTGCGCGGAACCCCTA
TTTGTTTATTTTTCTAAATACATTCAAATATGTATCCGCTCATGAGACAATAACCCTGATAAATGCTTCA
ATAATATTGAAAAAGGAAGAGTATGAGTATTCAACATTTCCGTGTCGCCCTTATTCCCTTTTTTGCGGCA
TTTTGCCTTCCTGTTTTTGCTCACCCAGAAACGCTGGTGAAAGTAAAAGATGCTGAAGATCAGTTGGGTG
CACGAGTGGGTTACATCGAACTGGATCTCAACAGCGGTAAGATCCTTGAGAGTTTTCGCCCCGAAGAACG
TTTTCCAATGATGAGCACTTTTAAAGTTCTGCTATGTGGCGCGGTATTATCCCGTATTGACGCCGGGCAA
GAGCAACTCGGTCGCCGCATACACTATTCTCAGAATGACTTGGTTGAGTACTCACCAGTCACAGAAAAGC
ATCTTACGGATGGCATGACAGTAAGAGAATTATGCAGTGCTGCCATAACCATGAGTGATAACACTGCGGC
CAACTTACTTCTGACAACGATCGGAGGACCGAAGGAGCTAACCGCTTTTTTGCACAACATGGGGGATCAT
GTAACTCGCCTTGATCGTTGGGAACCGGAGCTGAATGAAGCCATACCAAACGACGAGCGTGACACCACGA
TGCCTGTAGCAATGGCAACAACGTTGCGCAAACTATTAACTGGCGAACTACTTACTCTAGCTTCCCGGCA
ACAATTAATAGACTGGATGGAGGCGGATAAAGTTGCAGGACCACTTCTGCGCTCGGCCCTTCCGGCTGGC
TGGTTTATTGCTGATAAATCTGGAGCCGGTGAGCGTGGGTCTCGCGGTATCATTGCAGCACTGGGGCCAG
ATGGTAAGCCCTCCCGTATCGTAGTTATCTACACGACGGGGAGTCAGGCAACTATGGATGAACGAAATAG
ACAGATCGCTGAGATAGGTGCCTCACTGATTAAGCATTGGTAACTGTCAGACCAAGTTTACTCATATATA
CTTTAGATTGATTTAAAACTTCATTTTTAATTTAAAAGGATCTAGGTGAAGATCCTTTTTGATAATCTCA
TGACCAAAATCCCTTAACGTGAGTTTTCGTTCCACTGAGCGTCAGACCCCGTAGAAAAGATCAAAGGATC
TTCTTGAGATCCTTTTTTTCTGCGCGTAATCTGCTGCTTGCAAACAAAAAAACCACCGCTACCAGCGGTG
GTTTGTTTGCCGGATCAAGAGCTACCAACTCTTTTTCCGAAGGTAACTGGCTTCAGCAGAGCGCAGATAC
CAAATACTGTCCTTCTAGTGTAGCCGTAGTTAGGCCACCACTTCAAGAACTCTGTAGCACCGCCTACATA
CCTCGCTCTGCTAATCCTGTTACCAGTGGCTGCTGCCAGTGGCGATAAGTCGTGTCTTACCGGGTTGGAC
TCAAGACGATAGTTACCGGATAAGGCGCAGCGGTCGGGCTGAACGGGGGGTTCGTGCACACAGCCCAGCT
TGGAGCGAACGACCTACACCGAACTGAGATACCTACAGCGTGAGCTATGAGAAAGCGCCACGCTTCCCGA
AGGGAGAAAGGCGGACAGGTATCCGGTAAGCGGCAGGGTCGGAACAGGAGAGCGCACGAGGGAGCTTCCA
GGGGGAAACGCCTGGTATCTTTATAGTCCTGTCGGGTTTCGCCACCTCTGACTTGAGCGTCGATTTTTGT
GATGCTCGTCAGGGGGGCGGAGCCTATGGAAAAACGCCAGCAACGCGGCCTTTTTACGGTTCCTGGCCTT
TTGCTGGCCTTTTGCTCACATGT
Features (pLannotate 1.2.2; 13 found; start..end, strand, type, name):
      1..141     -  repeat_region  AAV2 ITR: inverted terminal repeat of adeno-associated virus serotype 2 inverted
    990..1706    +  CDS            SYFP2: SYFP2 is a basic (constitutively fluorescent) yellow fluorescent protein published in 2006, derived from Aequorea victoria. It is reported to be a very rapidly-maturing monomer with moderate acid sensitivity.
   1746..1903    +  misc_feature   WPRE (fragment): woodchuck hepatitis virus posttranscriptional regulatory element
   1909..1989    +  misc_feature   WPRE (fragment): woodchuck hepatitis virus posttranscriptional regulatory element
   2006..2117    +  polyA_signal   bGH poly(A) signal: bovine growth hormone polyadenylation signal
   2235..2375    +  repeat_region  AAV2 ITR: inverted terminal repeat of adeno-associated virus serotype 2 inverted
   2380..2431    -  misc_feature   bom (fragment): basis of mobility region from pBR322
   2450..2830    +  rep_origin     M13 ori (sequence partly withheld): M13 bacteriophage origin of replication; arrow indicates direction of (+) strand synthesis
   2906..2955    -  misc_feature   bom (fragment): basis of mobility region from pBR322
   3057..3092    -  CDS            rop (fragment): Rop protein, which maintains plasmids at low copy number; rop
   3187..3291    +  promoter       AmpR promoter: bla
   3292..4152    +  CDS            AmpR: β-lactamase; bla; confers resistance to ampicillin, carbenicillin, and related antibiotics
   4323..4911    +  rep_origin     ori: high-copy-number ColE1/pMB1/pBR322/pUC origin of replication
