>Addgene plasmid #230460 | AiP13571 - pAAV-AiE0390h_3xC1-minBG-SYFP2-WPRE3-BGHpA (Alias: CN3571) | addgene full sequence | sequence record 470837 | Addgene NGS Result
TTGAGATCCTTTTTTTCTGCGCGTAATCTGCTGCTTGCAAACAAAAAAACCACCGCTACCAGCGGTGGTT
TGTTTGCCGGATCAAGAGCTACCAACTCTTTTTCCGAAGGTAACTGGCTTCAGCAGAGCGCAGATACCAA
ATACTGTTCTTCTAGTGTAGCCGTAGTTAGGCCACCACTTCAAGAACTCTGTAGCACCGCCTACATACCT
CGCTCTGCTAATCCTGTTACCAGTGGCTGCTGCCAGTGGCGATAAGTCGTGTCTTACCGGGTTGGACTCA
AGACGATAGTTACCGGATAAGGCGCAGCGGTCGGGCTGAACGGGGGGTTCGTGCACACAGCCCAGCTTGG
AGCGAACGACCTACACCGAACTGAGATACCTACAGCGTGAGCTATGAGAAAGCGCCACGCTTCCCGAAGG
GAGAAAGGCGGACAGGTATCCGGTAAGCGGCAGGGTCGGAACAGGAGAGCGCACGAGGGAGCTTCCAGGG
GGAAACGCCTGGTATCTTTATAGTCCTGTCGGGTTTCGCCACCTCTGACTTGAGCGTCGATTTTTGTGAT
GCTCGTCAGGGGGGCGGAGCCTATGGAAAAACGCCAGCAACGCGGCCTTTTTACGGTTCCTGGCCTTTTG
CTGGCCTTTTGCTCACATGTCCTGCAGGCAGCTGCGCGCTCGCTCGCTCACTGAGGCCGCCCGGGCGTCG
GGCGACCTTTGGTCGCCCGGCCTCAGTGAGCGAGCGAGCGCGCAGAGAGGGAGTGGCCAACTCCATCACT
AGGGGTTCCTGCGGCCGCACGCGTTTACAAGACAAACTTAACAAGAGTTGCTATAAACCAAGTACTCTGT
ATTGACTTAAGAACAGGCTCCACTCCACATATTGCCACTAGCAGGATTGTACAGGAATGCATATTGTAAA
ATAAAGGAAGGGGTGAGCTTTTTTCTTTGCCAGAATTTGCGAGTGCACAGCGACTCCTCATTCACCTCTC
TCCAACCAGCTAGCCGCTCAGCTCAATTCACCCCACACAAAGGCTGGAGCCTAGACCTCTTACAAGACAA
ACTTAACAAGAGTTGCTATAAACCAAGTACTCTGTATTGACTTAAGAACAGGCTCCACTCCACATATTGC
CACTAGCAGGATTGTACAGGAATGCATATTGTAAAATAAAGGAAGGGGTGAGCTTTTTTCTTTGCCAGAA
TTTGCGAGTGCACAGCGACTCCTCATTCACCTCTCTCCAACCAGCTAGCCGCTCAGCTCAATTCACCCCA
CACAAAGGCTGGAGCCTAGACCTCTTACAAGACAAACTTAACAAGAGTTGCTATAAACCAAGTACTCTGT
ATTGACTTAAGAACAGGCTCCACTCCACATATTGCCACTAGCAGGATTGTACAGGAATGCATATTGTAAA
ATAAAGGAAGGGGTGAGCTTTTTTCTTTGCCAGAATTTGCGAGTGCACAGCGACTCCTCATTCACCTCTC
TCCAACCAGCTAGCCGCTCAGCTCAATTCACCCCACACAAAGGCTGGAGCCTAGACCTCGAGCTCGGGCT
GGGCATAAAAGTCAGGGCAGAGCCATCTATTGCTTACATTTGCTTCTGGGATCCAGATCTTTCGAAGCTA
GCGCTACCGGTCGCCACCATGGTGAGCAAGGGCGAGGAGCTGTTCACCGGGGTGGTGCCCATCCTGGTCG
AGCTGGACGGCGACGTAAACGGCCACAAGTTCAGCGTGTCCGGCGAGGGCGAGGGCGATGCCACCTACGG
CAAGCTGACCCTGAAGCTGATCTGCACCACCGGCAAGCTGCCCGTGCCCTGGCCCACCCTCGTGACCACC
CTGGGCTACGGCGTGCAGTGCTTCGCCCGCTACCCCGACCACATGAAGCAGCACGACTTCTTCAAGTCCG
CCATGCCCGAAGGCTACGTCCAGGAGCGCACCATCTTCTTCAAGGACGACGGCAACTACAAGACCCGCGC
CGAGGTGAAGTTCGAGGGCGACACCCTGGTGAACCGCATCGAGCTGAAGGGCATCGACTTCAAGGAGGAC
GGCAACATCCTGGGGCACAAGCTGGAGTACAACTACAACAGCCACAACGTCTATATCACCGCCGACAAGC
AGAAGAACGGCATCAAGGCCAACTTCAAGATCCGCCACAACATCGAGGACGGCGGCGTGCAGCTCGCCGA
CCACTACCAGCAGAACACCCCCATCGGCGACGGCCCCGTGCTGCTGCCCGACAACCACTACCTGAGCTAC
CAGTCCAAGCTGAGCAAAGACCCCAACGAGAAGCGCGATCACATGGTCCTGCTGGAGTTCGTGACCGCCG
CCGGGATCACTCTCGGCATGGACGAGCTGTACAAGTAAGTCGACGGCGCGCCGCGGCCGCGAATTCGATA
TCATAATCAACCTCTGGATTACAAAATTTGTGAAAGATTGACTGGTATTCTTAACTATGTTGCTCCTTTT
ACGCTATGTGGATACGCTGCTTTAATGCCTTTGTATCATGCTATTGCTTCCCGTATGGCTTTCATTTTCT
CCTCCTTGTATAAATCCTGGTTAGTTCTTGCCACGGCGGAACTCATCGCCGCCTGCCTTGCCCGCTGCTG
GACAGGGGCTCGGCTGTTGGGCACTGACAATTCCGTGGCTCGAGAGATCTTCGACTGTGCCTTCTAGTTG
CCAGCCATCTGTTGTTTGCCCCTCCCCCGTGCCTTCCTTGACCCTGGAAGGTGCCACTCCCACTGTCCTT
TCCTAATAAAATGAGGAAATTGCATCGCATTGTCTGAGTAGGTGTCATTCTATTCTGGGGGGTGGGGTGG
GGCAGGACAGCAAGGGGGAGGATTGGGAAGACAATAGCAGGCATGAGATCTCACGTGCGGACCGAGCGGC
CGCAGGAACCCCTAGTGATGGAGTTGGCCACTCCCTCTCTGCGCGCTCGCTCGCTCACTGAGGCCGGGCG
ACCAAAGGTCGCCCGACGCCCGGGCTTTGCCCGGGCGGCCTCAGTGAGCGAGCGAGCGCGCAGCTGCCTG
CAGGGGCGCCTGATGCGGTATTTTCTCCTTACGCATCTGTGCGGTATTTCACACCGCATA
[95 nt withheld, positions 3071-3165]
T
[46 nt withheld, positions 3167-3212]
C
[141 nt withheld, positions 3214-3354]
CCTTTGACGTTGGAGTCCACGTTCTTT
[37 nt withheld, positions 3382-3418]
ACTCTATCTCGGGCTATTCTTTTGATTTATAAGGGATTTTGCCGATTTCGGTCTATTGGTTAAAAAATGA
GCTGATTTAACAAAAATTTAACGCGAATTTTAACAAAATATTAACGTTTACAATTTTATGGTGCACTCTC
AGTACAATCTGCTCTGATGCCGCATAGTTAAGCCAGCCCCGACACCCGCCAACACCCGCTGACGCGCCCT
GACGGGCTTGTCTGCTCCCGGCATCCGCTTACAGACAAGCTGTGACCGTCTCCGGGAGCTGCATGTGTCA
GAGGTTTTCACCGTCATCACCGAAACGCGCGAGACGAAAGGGCCTCGTGATACGCCTATTTTTATAGGTT
AATGTCATGATAATAATGGTTTCTTAGACGTCAGGTGGCACTTTTCGGGGAAATGTGCGCGGAACCCCTA
TTTGTTTATTTTTCTAAATACATTCAAATATGTATCCGCTCATGAGACAATAACCCTGATAAATGCTTCA
ATAATATTGAAAAAGGAAGAGTATGAGTATTCAACATTTCCGTGTCGCCCTTATTCCCTTTTTTGCGGCA
TTTTGCCTTCCTGTTTTTGCTCACCCAGAAACGCTGGTGAAAGTAAAAGATGCTGAAGATCAGTTGGGTG
CACGAGTGGGTTACATCGAACTGGATCTCAACAGCGGTAAGATCCTTGAGAGTTTTCGCCCCGAAGAACG
TTTTCCAATGATGAGCACTTTTAAAGTTCTGCTATGTGGCGCGGTATTATCCCGTATTGACGCCGGGCAA
GAGCAACTCGGTCGCCGCATACACTATTCTCAGAATGACTTGGTTGAGTACTCACCAGTCACAGAAAAGC
ATCTTACGGATGGCATGACAGTAAGAGAATTATGCAGTGCTGCCATAACCATGAGTGATAACACTGCGGC
CAACTTACTTCTGACAACGATCGGAGGACCGAAGGAGCTAACCGCTTTTTTGCACAACATGGGGGATCAT
GTAACTCGCCTTGATCGTTGGGAACCGGAGCTGAATGAAGCCATACCAAACGACGAGCGTGACACCACGA
TGCCTGTAGCAATGGCAACAACGTTGCGCAAACTATTAACTGGCGAACTACTTACTCTAGCTTCCCGGCA
ACAATTAATAGACTGGATGGAGGCGGATAAAGTTGCAGGACCACTTCTGCGCTCGGCCCTTCCGGCTGGC
TGGTTTATTGCTGATAAATCTGGAGCCGGTGAGCGTGGGTCTCGCGGTATCATTGCAGCACTGGGGCCAG
ATGGTAAGCCCTCCCGTATCGTAGTTATCTACACGACGGGGAGTCAGGCAACTATGGATGAACGAAATAG
ACAGATCGCTGAGATAGGTGCCTCACTGATTAAGCATTGGTAACTGTCAGACCAAGTTTACTCATATATA
CTTTAGATTGATTTAAAACTTCATTTTTAATTTAAAAGGATCTAGGTGAAGATCCTTTTTGATAATCTCA
TGACCAAAATCCCTTAACGTGAGTTTTCGTTCCACTGAGCGTCAGACCCCGTAGAAAAGATCAAAGGATC
TTC
Features (pLannotate 1.2.2; 14 found; start..end, strand, type, name):
      1..589     +  rep_origin     ori: high-copy-number ColE1/pMB1/pBR322/pUC origin of replication
    662..689     +  repeat_region  AAV2 ITR (fragment): inverted terminal repeat of adeno-associated virus serotype 2 inverted
    718..745     +  repeat_region  AAV2 ITR (fragment): inverted terminal repeat of adeno-associated virus serotype 2 inverted
   1629..2345    +  CDS            SYFP2: SYFP2 is a basic (constitutively fluorescent) yellow fluorescent protein published in 2006, derived from Aequorea victoria. It is reported to be a very rapidly-maturing monomer with moderate acid sensitivity.
   2385..2542    +  misc_feature   WPRE (fragment): woodchuck hepatitis virus posttranscriptional regulatory element
   2548..2628    +  misc_feature   WPRE (fragment): woodchuck hepatitis virus posttranscriptional regulatory element
   2645..2756    +  polyA_signal   bGH poly(A) signal: bovine growth hormone polyadenylation signal
   2874..3014    +  repeat_region  AAV2 ITR: inverted terminal repeat of adeno-associated virus serotype 2 inverted
   3019..3070    -  misc_feature   bom (fragment): basis of mobility region from pBR322
   3089..3544    +  rep_origin     f1 ori (sequence partly withheld): f1 bacteriophage origin of replication; arrow indicates direction of (+) strand synthesis
   3545..3594    -  misc_feature   bom (fragment): basis of mobility region from pBR322
   3696..3731    -  CDS            rop (fragment): Rop protein, which maintains plasmids at low copy number; rop
   3826..3930    +  promoter       AmpR promoter: bla
   3931..4791    +  CDS            AmpR: β-lactamase; bla; confers resistance to ampicillin, carbenicillin, and related antibiotics
