[The description below was written by a language model from this plasmid's Addgene catalogue record and pLannotate feature annotations shown in this document.]
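Description:
AiP13571 - pAAV-AiE0390h_3xC1-minBG-SYFP2-WPRE3-BGHpA (alias CN3571) is an AAV transfer plasmid built on a pAAV2 backbone, intended for packaging a reporter genome into recombinant adeno-associated virus for delivery to brain tissue. It is maintained in bacteria through a high-copy ColE1/pUC-type origin and selected with ampicillin via the β-lactamase gene and its native promoter. The backbone also carries an f1/M13 phage origin and small remnants of pBR322 bom and rop sequences.

Between the two AAV2 inverted terminal repeats, which provide the cis signals for genome replication and encapsidation, sits a compact enhancer-reporter cassette. According to the catalogue entry, the AiE0390h_3xC1 enhancer is placed upstream of a minimal beta-globin promoter (minBG), which has little activity on its own, so expression depends on the enhancer. The name suggests a triplicated core of the AiE0390h element, though the record does not explain this. Neither the enhancer nor the minimal promoter is annotated in the feature tables, but an unannotated stretch of several hundred bases between the left ITR and the coding sequence is consistent with their position. The driven gene is SYFP2, a rapidly maturing monomeric yellow fluorescent protein, followed by WPRE3, a shortened woodchuck posttranscriptional element (detected as two WPRE fragments) that boosts transcript expression, and the bovine growth hormone polyadenylation signal.

The depositor and sequencing-derived records agree in layout and differ by only a few bases. In the sequenced version the left ITR is detected only as short fragments, whereas the depositor sequence shows it intact. The construct is meant to label specific brain cell populations with fluorescence, as part of a cortical cell-type enhancer AAV toolkit. The record does not state which population this enhancer targets.
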