Addgene plasmid #230460: AiP13571 - pAAV-AiE0390h_3xC1-minBG-SYFP2-WPRE3-BGHpA (Alias: CN3571)
Purpose: AiE0390h_3xC1 is an enhancer sequence, designed to drive AAV-mediated transgene expression in specific populations of brain cells
Depositing lab: Allen Institute for Brain Science & Jonathan Ting. Depositing organization: Allen Institute. Publication: A suite of enhancer AAVs and transgenic mouse lines for genetic access to cortical cell types. Ben-Simon Y, Hooper M, Narayan S, Daigle TL, Dwivedi D, Way SW, Oster A, Stafford DA, Mich JK, Taormina MJ, Martinez RA, Opitz-Araya X, Roth JR, Alexander JR, Allen S, Amster A, Arbuckle J, Ayala A, Baker PM, Bakken TE, Barcelli T, Barta S, Bendrick J, Bertagnolli D, Bielstein C, Bishwakarma P, Bowlus J, Boyer G, Brouner K, Casian B, Casper T, Chakka AB, Chakrabarty R, Chance RK, Chavan S, Clark M, Colbert K, Collman F, Daniel S, Departee M, DiValentin P, Donadio N, Dotson N, Egdorf T, Fliss T, Gabitto M, Garcia J, Gary A, Gasperini M, Gloe J, Goldy J, Gore BB, Graybuck L, Greisman N, Haeseleer F, Halterman C, Haradon Z, Hastings SD, Helback O, Ho W, Hockemeyer D, Huang C, Huff S, Hunker A, Johansen N, Jones D, Juneau Z, Kalmbach B, Kannan M, Khem S, Kussick E, Kutsal R, Larsen R, Lee C, Lee AY, Leibly M, Lenz GH, Li S, Liang E, Lusk N, Madigan Z, Malloy J, Malone J, McCue R, Melchor J, Mollenkopf T, Moosman S, Morin E, Newman D, Ng L, Ngo K, Omstead V, Otto S, Oyama A, Pena N, Pham T, Phillips E, Pom CA, Potekhina L, Ransford S, Ray PL, Rette D, Reynoldson C, Rimorin C, Rocha D, Ruiz A, Sanchez REA, Sawyer L, Sedeno-Cortes A, Sevigny JP, Shapovalova N, Shepard N, Shulga L, Sigler AR, Siverts L, Soliman S, Somasundaram S, Staats B, Stewart K, Szelenyi E, Tieu M, Trader C, Tran A, van Velthoven CTJ, Walker M, Wang Y, Weed N, Wirthlin M, Wood T, Wynalda B, Yao Z, Zhou T, Ariza J, Dee N, Reding M, Ronellenfitch K, Mufti S, Sunkin SM, Smith KA, Esposito L, Waters J, Thyagarajan B, Yao S, Lein ES, Zeng H, Levi BP, Ngai J, Ting JT, Tasic B. Cell. 2025 May 16:S0092-8674(25)00513-6. doi: 10.1016/j.cell.2025.05.002. PubMed 40403729.
Backbone
  Vector backbone: pAAV2
  Vector type: AAV
Growth in bacteria
  Bacterial resistance: Ampicillin, 100 μg/mL
  Growth temperature: 37°C
  Growth strain: NEB Stable
  Copy number: High Copy
Gene/Insert
  Gene/Insert name: SYFP2
  Species: Synthetic
  Promoter: minBG
  Cloning method: Gibson Cloning
Terms and licenses: Academic/Nonprofit Terms; Industry Terms: Not Available to Industry
How to cite: AiP13571 - pAAV-AiE0390h_3xC1-minBG-SYFP2-WPRE3-BGHpA (Alias: CN3571) was a gift from Allen Institute for Brain Science & Jonathan Ting (Addgene plasmid # 230460 ; http://n2t.net/addgene:230460 ; RRID:Addgene_230460)
